>Addgene plasmid #11951 | CD3 delta YFP | addgene full sequence | sequence record 339912 | Addgene NGS Result
CCTGATTCTGTGGATAACCGTATTACCGCCATGCATTAGTTATTAATAGTAATCAATTACGGGGTCATTA
GTTCATAGCCCATATATGGAGTTCCGCGTTACATAACTTACGGTAAATGGCCCGCCTGGCTGACCGCCCA
ACGACCCCCGCCCATTGACGTCAATAATGACGTATGTTCCCATAGTAACGCCAATAGGGACTTTCCATTG
ACGTCAATGGGTGGAGTATTTACGGTAAACTGCCCACTTGGCAGTACATCAAGTGTATCATATGCCAAGT
ACGCCCCCTATTGACGTCAATGACGGTAAATGGCCCGCCTGGCATTATGCCCAGTACATGACCTTATGGG
ACTTTCCTACTTGGCAGTACATCTACGTATTAGTCATCGCTATTACCATGGTGATGCGGTTTTGGCAGTA
CATCAATGGGCGTGGATAGCGGTTTGACTCACGGGGATTTCCAAGTCTCCACCCCATTGACGTCAATGGG
AGTTTGTTTTGGCACCAAAATCAACGGGACTTTCCAAAATGTCGTAACAACTCCGCCCCATTGACGCAAA
TGGGCGGTAGGCGTGTACGGTGGGAGGTCTATATAAGCAGAGCTGGTTTAGTGAACCGTCAGATCCGCTA
GCGCTACCGGACTCAGATCTCGAGCTCAAGCTTCGAATTCACC
[513 nt withheld, positions 674-1186]
CAAGATCCACCGGTCGCCACCATGGTGAGCAAGGGCGAGGAGCTGTTCACCGGGGTGGTGCCCATCCTGG
TCGAGCTGGACGGCGACGTAAACGGCCACAAGTTCAGCGTGTCCGGCGAGGGCGAGGGCGATGCCACCTA
CGGCAAGCTGACCCTGAAGTTCATCTGCACCACCGGCAAGCTGCCCGTGCCCTGGCCCACCCTCGTGACC
ACCTTCGGCTACGGCGTGCAGTGCTTCGCCCGCTACCCCGACCACATGAAGCAGCACGACTTCTTCAAGT
CCGCCATGCCCGAAGGCTACGTCCAGGAGCGCACCATCTTCTTCAAGGACGACGGCAACTACAAGACCCG
CGCCGAGGTGAAGTTCGAGGGCGACACCCTGGTGAACCGCATCGAGCTGAAGGGCATCGACTTCAAGGAG
GACGGCAACATCCTGGGGCACAAGCTGGAGTACAACTACAACAGCCACAACGTCTATATCATGGCCGACA
AGCAGAAGAACGGCATCAAGGTGAACTTCAAGATCCGCCACAACATCGAGGACGGCAGCGTGCAGCTCGC
CGACCACTACCAGCAGAACACCCCCATCGGCGACGGCCCCGTGCTGCTGCCCGACAACCACTACCTGAGC
TACCAGTCCGCCCTGAGCAAAGACCCCAACGAGAAGCGCGATCACATGGTCCTGCTGGAGTTCGTGACCG
CCGCCGGGATCACTCTCGGGATGGACGAGCTGTACAAGTAAAGCGGCCGCGACTCTAGATCATAATCAGC
CATACCACATTTGTAGAGGTTTTACTTGCTTTAAAAAACCTCCCACACCTCCCCCTGAACCTGAAACATA
AAATGAATGCAATTGTTGTTGTTAACTTGTTTATTGCAGCTTATAATGGTTACAAATAAAGCAATAGCAT
CACAAATTTCACAAATAAAGCATTTTTTTCACTGCATTCTAGTTGTGGTTTGTCCAAACTCATCAATGTA
TCTTAAGGCGTAAATTGTAAGCGTTAATATTTTGTTAAAATTCGCGTTAAATTTTTGTTAAATCAGCTCA
TTTTTTAACCAATAGGCCGAAATCGGCAAAATCCCTTATAAATCAAAAGAATAGACCGAGATAGGGT
[37 nt withheld, positions 2304-2340]
AAAGAACGTGGACTCCAACGTCAAAGG
[49 nt withheld, positions 2368-2416]
T
[91 nt withheld, positions 2418-2508]
G
[124 nt withheld, positions 2510-2633]
CAGGTGGCACTTTTCGGGGAAATGTGCGCGGAACCCCTATTTGTTTATTTTTCTAAATACATTCAAATAT
GTATCCGCTCATGAGACAATAACCCTGATAAATGCTTCAATAATATTGAAAAAGGAAGAGTCCTGAGGCG
GAAAGAACCAGCTGTGGAATGTGTGTCAGTTAGGGTGTGGAAAGTCCCCAGGCTCCCCAGCAGGCAGAAG
TATGCAAAGCATGCATCTCAATTAGTCAGCAACCAGGTGTGGAAAGTCCCCAGGCTCCCCAGCAGGCAGA
AGTATGCAAAGCATGCATCTCAATTAGTCAGCAACCATAGTCCCGCCCCTAACTCCGCCCATCCCGCCCC
TAACTCCGCCCAGTTCCGCCCATTCTCCGCCCCATGGCTGACTAATTTTTTTTATTTATGCAGAGGCCGA
GGCCGCCTCGGCCTCTGAGCTATTCCAGAAGTAGTGAGGAGGCTTTTTTGGAGGCCTAGGCTTTTGCAAA
GATCGATCAAGAGACAGGATGAGGATCGTTTCGCATGATTGAACAAGATGGATTGCACGCAGGTTCTCCG
GCCGCTTGGGTGGAGAGGCTATTCGGCTATGACTGGGCACAACAGACAATCGGCTGCTCTGATGCCGCCG
TGTTCCGGCTGTCAGCGCAGGGGCGCCCGGTTCTTTTTGTCAAGACCGACCTGTCCGGTGCCCTGAATGA
ACTGCAAGACGAGGCAGCGCGGCTATCGTGGCTGGCCACGACGGGCGTTCCTTGCGCAGCTGTGCTCGAC
GTTGTCACTGAAGCGGGAAGGGACTGGCTGCTATTGGGCGAAGTGCCGGGGCAGGATCTCCTGTCATCTC
ACCTTGCTCCTGCCGAGAAAGTATCCATCATGGCTGATGCAATGCGGCGGCTGCATACGCTTGATCCGGC
TACCTGCCCATTCGACCACCAAGCGAAACATCGCATCGAGCGAGCACGTACTCGGATGGAAGCCGGTCTT
GTCGATCAGGATGATCTGGACGAAGAGCATCAGGGGCTCGCGCCAGCCGAACTGTTCGCCAGGCTCAAGG
CGAGCATGCCCGACGGCGAGGATCTCGTCGTGACCCATGGCGATGCCTGCTTGCCGAATATCATGGTGGA
AAATGGCCGCTTTTCTGGATTCATCGACTGTGGCCGGCTGGGTGTGGCGGACCGCTATCAGGACATAGCG
TTGGCTACCCGTGATATTGCTGAAGAGCTTGGCGGCGAATGGGCTGACCGCTTCCTCGTGCTTTACGGTA
TCGCCGCTCCCGATTCGCAGCGCATCGCCTTCTATCGCCTTCTTGACGAGTTCTTCTGAGCGGGACTCTG
GGGTTCGAAATGACCGACCAAGCGACGCCCAACCTGCCATCACGAGATTTCGATTCCACCGCCGCCTTCT
ATGAAAGGTTGGGCTTCGGAATCGTTTTCCGGGACGCCGGCTGGATGATCCTCCAGCGCGGGGATCTCAT
GCTGGAGTTCTTCGCCCACCCTAGGGGGAGGCTAACTGAAACACGGAAGGAGACAATACCGGAAGGAACC
CGCGCTATGACGGCAATAAAAAGACAGAATAAAACGCACGGTGTTGGGTCGTTTGTTCATAAACGCGGGG
TTCGGTCCCAGGGCTGGCACTCTGTCGATACCCCACCGAGACCCCATTGGGGCCAATACGCCCGCGTTTC
TTCCTTTTCCCCACCCCACCCCCCAAGTTCGGGTGAAGGCCCAGGGCTCGCAGCCAACGTCGGGGCGGCA
GGCCCTGCCATAGCCTCAGGTTACTCATATATACTTTAGATTGATTTAAAACTTCATTTTTAATTTAAAA
GGATCTAGGTGAAGATCCTTTTTGATAATCTCATGACCAAAATCCCTTAACGTGAGTTTTCGTTCCACTG
AGCGTCAGACCCCGTAGAAAAGATCAAAGGATCTTCTTGAGATCCTTTTTTTCTGCGCGTAATCTGCTGC
TTGCAAACAAAAAAACCACCGCTACCAGCGGTGGTTTGTTTGCCGGATCAAGAGCTACCAACTCTTTTTC
CGAAGGTAACTGGCTTCAGCAGAGCGCAGATACCAAATACTGTTCTTCTAGTGTAGCCGTAGTTAGGCCA
CCACTTCAAGAACTCTGTAGCACCGCCTACATACCTCGCTCTGCTAATCCTGTTACCAGTGGCTGCTGCC
AGTGGCGATAAGTCGTGTCTTACCGGGTTGGACTCAAGACGATAGTTACCGGATAAGGCGCAGCGGTCGG
GCTGAACGGGGGGTTCGTGCACACAGCCCAGCTTGGAGCGAACGACCTACACCGAACTGAGATACCTACA
GCGTGAGCTATGAGAAAGCGCCACGCTTCCCGAAGGGAGAAAGGCGGACAGGTATCCGGTAAGCGGCAGG
GTCGGAACAGGAGAGCGCACGAGGGAGCTTCCAGGGGGAAACGCCTGGTATCTTTATAGTCCTGTCGGGT
TTCGCCACCTCTGACTTGAGCGTCGATTTTTGTGATGCTCGTCAGGGGGGCGGAGCCTATGGAAAAACGC
CAGCAACGCGGCCTTTTTACGGTTCCTGGCCTTTTGCTGGCCTTTTGCTCACATGTTCTTTCCTGCGTTA
TCC
Features (pLannotate 1.2.2; 16 found; start..end, strand, type, name):
      1..29      +  rep_origin     RSF ori (fragment): Plasmids containing the RSF 1030 origin of replication can be propagated in E. coli cells that contain additional plasmids with compatible origins.
     97..400     +  enhancer       CMV enhancer: human cytomegalovirus immediate early enhancer
    401..604     +  promoter       CMV promoter: human cytomegalovirus (CMV) immediate early promoter
    627..670     +  misc_feature   MCS (fragment): multiple cloning site
    674..1186    +  CDS            CD3D (sequence withheld): CD3D_HUMAN - Also known as T3D. Experimental evidence at protein level: Swiss-Prot protein existence level 1. Part of the TCR-CD3 complex present on T-lymphocyte cell surface that plays an essential role in adaptive immune response. When antigen presenting cells (APCs) activate T-cell receptor (TCR), TCR- mediated signals are transmitted across the cell membrane by the CD3 chains CD3D, CD3E, CD3G and CD3Z. All CD3 chains contain immunoreceptor tyrosine-based activation motifs (ITAMs) in their cytoplasmic domain. Upon TCR engagement, these motifs become phosphorylated by Src family protein tyro
   1208..1927    +  CDS            EYFP: enhanced YFP mammalian codon-optimized
   1944..2027    +  CDS            large T antigen (fragment): large T antigen from SV40 (simian virus 40)
   2050..2171    +  polyA_signal   SV40 poly(A) signal: SV40 polyadenylation signal
   2205..2633    -  rep_origin     f1 ori (sequence partly withheld): f1 bacteriophage origin of replication; arrow indicates direction of (+) strand synthesis
   2660..2764    +  promoter       AmpR promoter: bla
   2766..3123    +  promoter       SV40 promoter: SV40 enhancer and early promoter
   3158..3952    +  CDS            NeoR/KanR: aminoglycoside phosphotransferase from Tn5; aph(3')-II (or nptII); confers resistance to neomycin, kanamycin, and G418 (Geneticin®)
   3973..4125    +  CDS            ble (fragment): BLE_KLEPN - Experimental evidence at protein level: Swiss-Prot protein existence level 1. Binding protein with a strong affinity to the bleomycin family of antibiotics. Binds to CL990; an antimitotic-antibiotic compound. From Klebsiella pneumoniae.
   4184..4231    +  polyA_signal   HSV TK poly(A) signal: herpes simplex virus thymidine kinase polyadenylation signal (Cole and Stacy, 1985)
   4322..4338    -  polyA_signal   bGH poly(A) signal (fragment): bovine growth hormone polyadenylation signal
   4560..5148    +  rep_origin     ori: high-copy-number ColE1/pMB1/pBR322/pUC origin of replication
