[The description below was written by a language model from this plasmid's Addgene catalogue record and pLannotate feature annotations shown in this document.]
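Description:
CD3 delta YFP is a mammalian expression plasmid built on the Clontech EGFP-C1 type backbone, about 5.2 kb in total in the sequenced record. It is propagated in E. coli at high copy from a ColE1/pUC-type origin. Selection relies on a single NeoR/KanR (Tn5 aminoglycoside phosphotransferase) cassette driven by tandem bacterial (bla) and SV40 early promoters and terminated by an HSV TK polyadenylation signal. This cassette confers kanamycin resistance in bacteria and G418 resistance in transfected mammalian cells. An f1 origin is also present. The short matches annotated as RSF ori, ble, bGH poly(A) and SV40 large T antigen are fragments, and most likely backbone remnants or incidental matches rather than functional elements.

The payload is a fusion of human CD3D, the delta chain of the T-cell receptor–CD3 complex, to enhanced YFP at its C-terminus. It is expressed from the CMV immediate-early enhancer and promoter and terminated by the SV40 poly(A) signal. According to the depositor, CD3 delta was PCR-amplified from another plasmid with flanking BglII and EcoRI sites. It was then cloned into a BamHI/EcoRI-digested Ub-R-YFP construct, replacing the ubiquitin-based portion upstream of the fluorescent protein.

The record does not state the purpose directly, but the associated publication concerns how endoplasmic reticulum stress compromises the ubiquitin–proteasome system. That context fits use of the fusion as a fluorescent reporter substrate: an orphan CD3 delta subunit expressed without its receptor partners is a well-known target of ER-associated degradation. YFP fluorescence would then allow its accumulation or turnover to be followed in living mammalian cells.
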