Addgene plasmid #11951: CD3 delta YFP
Depositing lab: Nico Dantuma. Depositing organization: Karolinska Institute, Dr. Nico Dantuma Lab. Publication: Endoplasmic reticulum stress compromises the ubiquitin-proteasome system. Menendez-Benito V, Verhoef LG, Masucci MG, Dantuma NP. Hum Mol Genet. 2005 Oct 1. 14(19):2787-99. 10.1093/hmg/ddi312 PubMed 16103128.
Backbone
  Vector backbone: EGFP-C1
  Backbone manufacturer: Clontech
  Backbone size w/o insert (bp): 3961
  Vector type: Mammalian Expression
  Selectable markers: Neomycin (select with G418)
Growth in bacteria
  Bacterial resistance: Kanamycin, 50 μg/mL
  Growth temperature: 37°C
  Growth strain: DH5alpha
  Copy number: High Copy
Gene/Insert
  Gene/Insert name: CD3delta-YFP (alt name: CD3 delta YFP)
  Insert size (bp): 1265
  Cloning method: Restriction Enzyme; 5′ cloning site EcoRI (not destroyed); 3′ cloning site NotI (unknown if destroyed)
  Sequencing primers: 5′ EGFP-N
Resource information
  A portion of this plasmid was derived from a plasmid made by: CD3 delta amplified from a plasmid from Dr Kikkert, Leiden University Medical Center, Leiden, The Netherlands
Terms and licenses: Academic/Nonprofit Terms; Industry Terms: Not Available to Industry
Depositor comments: CD3 delta was PCR amplified from a plasmid, introducing flanking BglII and EcoRI sites, and cloned in Ub-R-YFP digested with BamHI and EcoRI.
How to cite: CD3 delta YFP was a gift from Nico Dantuma (Addgene plasmid # 11951 ; http://n2t.net/addgene:11951 ; RRID:Addgene_11951)
