>Addgene plasmid #11951 | CD3 delta YFP | addgene partial sequence | sequence record 18558 | EGFP-N 5'-CGTCGCCGTCCAGCTCGACCAG-3'
CTCCTCGCCCTTGCTCACCATGGTGGCGACCGGTGGATCTTG
[513 nt withheld, positions 43-555]
GGTGAATTCGAAGCTTTGAGCTCGAGATCTGAGTCCGGTAGCGCTAGCGGA
